>Addgene plasmid #200204 | H1DBD-HR-Halo | addgene full sequence | sequence record 393091 | Addgene NGS Result
TACTAATAATAAATTCAACAAACAATTTATTTATGTTTATTTATTTATTAAAAAAAACAAAAACTCAAAA
TTTCTTCTATAAAGTAACAAAACTTTTATGAGGGACAGCCCCCCCCCAAAGCCCCCAGGGATGTAATTAC
GTCCCTCCCCCGCTAGGGGGCAGCAGCGAGCCGCCCGGGGCTCCGCTCCGGTCCGGCGCTCCCCCCGCAT
CCCCGAGCCGGCAGCGTGCGGGGACAGCCCGGGCACGGGGAAGGTGGCACGGGATCGCTTTCCTCTGAAC
GCTTCTCGCTGCTCTTTGAGCCTGCAGACACCTGGGGGGATACGGGGAAAAGGCCTCCACGGCCAAGGAT
CTGCGATCGCTCCGGTGCCCGTCAGTGGGCAGAGCGCACATCGCCCACAGTCCCCGAGAAGTTGGGGGGA
GGGGTCGGCAATTGAACGGGTGCCTAGAGAAGGTGGCGCGGGGTAAACTGGGAAAGTGATGTCGTGTACT
GGCTCCGCCTTTTTCCCGAGGGTGGGGGAGAACCGTATATAAGTGCAGTAGTCGCCGTGAACGTTCTTTT
TCGCAACGGGTTTGCCGCCAGAACACAGCTGAAGCTTCGAGGGGCTCGCATCTCTCCTTCACGCGCCCGC
CGCCCTACCTGAGGCCGCCATCCACGCCGGTTGAGTCGCGTTCTGCCGCCTCCCGCCTGTGGTGCCTCCT
GAACTGCGTCCGCCGTCTAGGTAAGTTTAAAGCTCAGGTCGAGACCGGGCCTTTGTCCGGCGCTCCCTTG
GAGCCTACCTAGACTCAGCCGGCTCTCCACGCTTTGCCTGACCCTGCTTGCTCAACTCTACGTCTTTGTT
TCGTTTTCTGTTCTGCGCCGTTACAGATCCAAGCTGTGACCGGCGCCTACTATGGATCTGGCCGTGGGCC
CCGGTGCAGCGGGGCCCAGCAACGTCCCGGCCTTCCTAACCAAGCTGTGGACCCTCGTGAGCGACCCGGA
CACAGACGCGCTCATCTGCTGGAGCCCGAGTGGGAACAGCTTCCACGTGTTTGACCAGGGCCAGTTTGCC
AAGGAGGTGCTGCCCAAGTACTTCAAGCACAACAACATGGCTAGCTTCGTGCGGCAGCTCAACATGTATG
GCTTCCGAAAAGTAGTCCACATTGAGCAGGGTGGCCTGGTCAAGCCTGAGAGAGATGACACCGAGTTCCA
GCATCCTTGTTTCTTGCGTGGACAGGAACAGCTCCTTGAGAACATCAAGAGGAAAGTGACCAGCGTGTCC
ACCCTGAAGAGTGAGGACATAAAAATACGCCAGGACAGTGTCACCCGGCTGTTGACAGATGTGCAGCTGA
TGAAGGGGAAACAGGAGTGTATGGACTCCAAGCTCCTGGCCATGAAGCACGAGAACGAGGCCCTGTGGCG
GGAGGTGGCCAGCCTTCGGCAGAAGCATGCCCAGCAGCAAAAAGTTGTCAACAAGCTCATTCAGTTCCTG
ATCTCACTGGTGCAGTCGAACCGGATCCTGGGGGTGAAGAGAAAGATCCCTCTGATGTTGAGTGACAGCA
ACTCAGCACACTCTGTGCCCAAGAATTCCTCGAGGACTAGTCCTCGAGAGGATCTGTACTTTCAGAGCGG
AGGCTCCATGGCAGAAATCGGTACTGGCTTTCCATTCGACCCCCATTATGTGGAAGTCCTGGGCGAGCGC
ATGCACTACGTCGATGTTGGTCCGCGCGATGGCACCCCTGTGCTGTTCCTGCACGGTAACCCGACCTCCT
CCTACGTGTGGCGCAACATCATCCCGCATGTTGCACCGACCCATCGCTGCATTGCTCCAGACCTGATCGG
TATGGGCAAATCCGACAAACCAGACCTGGGTTATTTCTTCGACGACCACGTCCGCTTCATGGATGCCTTC
ATCGAAGCCCTGGGTCTGGAAGAGGTCGTCCTGGTCATTCACGACTGGGGCTCCGCTCTGGGTTTCCACT
GGGCCAAGCGCAATCCAGAGCGCGTCAAAGGTATTGCATTTATGGAGTTCATCCGCCCTATCCCGACCTG
GGACGAATGGCCAGAATTTGCCCGCGAGACCTTCCAGGCCTTCCGCACCACCGACGTCGGCCGCAAGCTG
ATCATCGATCAGAACGTTTTTATCGAGGGTACGCTGCCGATGGGTGTCGTCCGCCCGCTGACTGAAGTCG
AGATGGACCATTACCGCGAGCCGTTCCTGAATCCTGTTGACCGCGAGCCACTGTGGCGCTTCCCAAACGA
GCTGCCAATCGCCGGTGAGCCAGCGAACATCGTCGCGCTGGTCGAAGAATACATGGACTGGCTGCACCAG
TCCCCTGTCCCGAAGCTGCTGTTCTGGGGCACCCCAGGCGTTCTGATCCCACCGGCCGAAGCCGCTCGCC
TGGCCAAAAGCCTGCCTAACTGCAAGGCTGTGGACATCGGCCCGGGTCTGAATCTGCTGCAAGAAGACAA
CCCGGACCTGATCGGCAGCGAGATCGCGCGCTGGCTGTCGACGCTCGAGATTTCCGGCGACTACAAAGAC
GATGACGACAAGCGTACGTAAGGATCCGCGGCCGCGCCCCTCTCCCTCCCCCCCCCCTAACGTTACTGGC
CGAAGCCGCTTGGAATAAGGCCGGTGTGCGTTTGTCTATATGTTATTTTCCACCATATTGCCGTCTTTTG
GCAATGTGAGGGCCCGGAAACCTGGCCCTGTCTTCTTGACGAGCATTCCTAGGGGTCTTTCCCCTCTCGC
CAAAGGAATGCAAGGTCTGTTGAATGTCGTGAAGGAAGCAGTTCCTCTGGAAGCTTCTTGAAGACAAACA
ACGTCTGTAGCGACCCTTTGCAGGCAGCGGAACCCCCCACCTGGCGACAGGTGCCTCTGCGGCCAAAAGC
CACGTGTATAAGATACACCTGCAAAGGCGGCACAACCCCAGTGCCACGTTGTGAGTTGGATAGTTGTGGA
AAGAGTCAAATGGCTCTCCTCAAGCGTATTCAACAAGGGGCTGAAGGATGCCCAGAAGGTACCCCATTGT
ATGGGATCTGATCTGGGGCCTCGGTGCACATGCTTTACATGTGTTTAGTCGAGGTTAAAAAAACGTCTAG
GCCCCCCGAACCACGGGGACGTGGTTTTCCTTTGAAAAACACGATAATACCTCCGGAATGATTGAACAAG
ATGGATTGCACGCAGGTTCTCCGGCCGCTTGGGTGGAGAGGCTATTCGGCTATGACTGGGCACAACAGAC
AATCGGCTGCTCTGATGCCGCCGTGTTCCGGCTGTCAGCGCAGGGGCGCCCGGTTCTTTTTGTCAAGACC
GACCTGTCCGGTGCCCTGAATGAACTGCAGGACGAGGCAGCGCGGCTATCGTGGCTGGCCGCGACGGGCG
TTCCTTGCGCAGCTGTGCTCGACGTTGTCACTGAAGCGGGAAGGGACTGGCTGCTATTGGGCGAAGTGCC
GGGGCAGGATCTCCTGTCATCTCACCTTGCTCCTGCCGAGAAAGTATCCATCATGGCTGATGCAATGCGG
CGGCTGCATACGCTTGATCCGGCTACCTGCCCATTCGACCACCAAGCGAAACATCGCATCGAGCGAGCAC
GTACTCGGATGGAAGCCGGTCTTGTCGATCAGGATGATCTGGACGAAGAGCATCAGGGGCTCGCGCCAGC
CGAACTGTTCGCCAGGCTCAAGGCGCGCATGCCCGACGGCGAGGATCTCGTCGTGACCCATGGCGATGCC
TGCTTGCCGAATATCATGGTGGAAAATGGCCGCTTTTCTGGATTCATCGACTGTGGCCGGCTGGGTGTGG
CGGACCGCTATCAGGACATAGCGTTGGCTACCCGTGATATTGCTGAAGAGCTTGGCGGCGAATGGGCTGA
CCGCTTCCTCGTGCTTTACGGTATCGCCGCTCCCGATTCGCAGCGCATCGCCTTCTATCGCCTTCTTGAC
GAGTTCTTCTGAGTCGACAATCAACCTCTGGATTACAAAATTTGTGAAAGATTGACTGGTATTCTTAACT
ATGTTGCTCCTTTTACGCTATGTGGATACGCTGCTTTAATGCCTTTGTATCATGCGTTAACTAAACTTGT
TTATTGCAGCTTATAATGGTTACAAATAAAGCAATAGCATCACAAATTTCACAAATAAAGCATTTTTTTC
ACTGCATTCTAGTTGTGGTTTGTCCAAACTCATCAATGTATCTTATCATGTCTGGAATTGACTCAAATGA
TGTCAATTAGTCTATCAGAAGCTCATCTGGTCTCCCTTCCGGGGGACAAGACATCCCTGTTTAATATTTA
AACAGCAGTGTTCCCAAACTGGGTTCTTATATCCCTTGCTCTGGTCAACCAGGTTGCAGGGTTTCCTGTC
CTCACAGGAACGAAGTCCCTAAAGAAACAGTGGCAGCCAGGTTTAGCCCCGGAATTGACTGGATTCCTTT
TTTAGGGCCCATTGGTATGGCTTTTTCCCCGTATCCCCCCAGGTGTCTGCAGGCTCAAAGAGCAGCGAGA
AGCGTTCAGAGGAAAGCGATCCCGTGCCACCTTCCCCGTGCCCGGGCTGTCCCCGCACGCTGCCGGCTCG
GGGATGCGGGGGGAGCGCCGGACCGGAGCGGAGCCCCGGGCGGCTCGCTGCTGCCCCCTAGCGGGGGAGG
GACGTAATTACATCCCTGGGGGCTTTGGGGGGGGGCTGTCCCTGATATCTATAACAAGAAAATATATATA
TAATAAGTTATCACGTAAGTAGAACATGAAATAACAATATAATTATCGTATGAGTTAAATCTTAAAAGTC
ACGTAAAAGATAATCATGCGTCATTTTGACTCACGCGGTCGTTATAGTTCAAAATCAGTGACACTTACCG
CATTGACAAGCACGCCTCACGGGAGCTCCAAGCGGCGACTGAGATGTCCTAAATGCACAGCGACGGATTC
GCGCTATTTAGAAAGAGAGAGCAATATTTCAAGAATGCATGCGTCAATTTTACGCAGACTATCTTTCTAG
GGTTAATCTAGCTGCATCAGGATCATATCGTCGGGTCTTTTTTCCGGCTCAGTCATCGCCCAAGCTGGCG
CTATCTGGGCATCGGGGAGGAAGAAGCCCGTGCCTTTTCCCGCGAGGTTGAAGCGGCATGGAAAGAGTTT
GCCGAGGATGACTGCTGCTGCATTGACGTTGAGCGAAAACGCACGTTTACCATGATGATTCGGGAAGGTG
TGGCCATGCACGCCTTTAACGGTGAACTGTTCGTTCAGGCCACCTGGGATACCAGTTCGTCGCGGCTTTT
CCGGACACAGTTCCGGATGGTCAGCCCGAAGCGCATCAGCAACCCGAACAATACCGGCGACAGCCGGAAC
TGCCGTGCCGGTGTGCAGATTAATGACAGCGGTGCGGCGCTGGGATATTACGTCAGCGAGGACGGGTATC
CTGGCTGGATGCCGCAGAAATGGACATGGATACCCCGTGAGTTACCCGGCGGGCGCGCTTGGCGTAATCA
TGGTCATAGCTGTTTCCTGTGTGAAATTGTTATCCGCTCACAATTCCACACAACATACGAGCCGGAAGCA
TAAAGTGTAAAGCCTGGGGTGCCTAATGAGTGAGCTAACTCACATTAATTGCGTTGCGCTCACTGCCCGC
TTTCCAGTCGGGAAACCTGTCGTGCCAGCTGCATTAATGAATCGGCCAACGCGCGGGGAGAGGCGGTTTG
CGTATTGGGCGCTCTTCCGCTTCCTCGCTCACTGACTCGCTGCGCTCGGTCGTTCGGCTGCGGCGAGCGG
TATCAGCTCACTCAAAGGCGGTAATACGGTTATCCACAGAATCAGGGGATAACGCAGGAAAGAACATGTG
AGCAAAAGGCCAGCAAAAGGCCAGGAACCGTAAAAAGGCCGCGTTGCTGGCGTTTTTCCATAGGCTCCGC
CCCCCTGACGAGCATCACAAAAATCGACGCTCAAGTCAGAGGTGGCGAAACCCGACAGGACTATAAAGAT
ACCAGGCGTTTCCCCCTGGAAGCTCCCTCGTGCGCTCTCCTGTTCCGACCCTGCCGCTTACCGGATACCT
GTCCGCCTTTCTCCCTTCGGGAAGCGTGGCGCTTTCTCATAGCTCACGCTGTAGGTATCTCAGTTCGGTG
TAGGTCGTTCGCTCCAAGCTGGGCTGTGTGCACGAACCCCCCGTTCAGCCCGACCGCTGCGCCTTATCCG
GTAACTATCGTCTTGAGTCCAACCCGGTAAGACACGACTTATCGCCACTGGCAGCAGCCACTGGTAACAG
GATTAGCAGAGCGAGGTATGTAGGCGGTGCTACAGAGTTCTTGAAGTGGTGGCCTAACTACGGCTACACT
AGAAGAACAGTATTTGGTATCTGCGCTCTGCTGAAGCCAGTTACCTTCGGAAAAAGAGTTGGTAGCTCTT
GATCCGGCAAACAAACCACCGCTGGTAGCGGTGGTTTTTTTGTTTGCAAGCAGCAGATTACGCGCAGAAA
AAAAGGATCTCAAGAAGATCCTTTGATCTTTTCTACGGGGTCTGACGCTCAGTGGAACGAAAACTCACGT
TAAGGGATTTTGGTCATGAGATTATCAAAAAGGATCTTCACCTAGATCCTTTTAAATTAAAAATGAAGTT
TTAAATCAATCTAAAGTATATATGAGTAAACTTGGTCTGACAGTTACCAATGCTTAATCAGTGAGGCACC
TATCTCAGCGATCTGTCTATTTCGTTCATCCATAGTTGCCTGACTCCCCGTCGTGTAGATAACTACGATA
CGGGAGGGCTTACCATCTGGCCCCAGTGCTGCAATGATACCGCGAGACCCACGCTCACCGGCTCCAGATT
TATCAGCAATAAACCAGCCAGCCGGAAGGGCCGAGCGCAGAAGTGGTCCTGCAACTTTATCCGCCTCCAT
CCAGTCTATTAATTGTTGCCGGGAAGCTAGAGTAAGTAGTTCGCCAGTTAATAGTTTGCGCAACGTTGTT
GCCATTGCTACAGGCATCGTGGTGTCACGCTCGTCGTTTGGTATGGCTTCATTCAGCTCCGGTTCCCAAC
GATCAAGGCGAGTTACATGATCCCCCATGTTGTGCAAAAAAGCGGTTAGCTCCTTCGGTCCTCCGATCGT
TGTCAGAAGTAAGTTGGCCGCAGTGTTATCACTCATGGTTATGGCAGCACTGCATAATTCTCTTACTGTC
ATGCCATCCGTAAGATGCTTTTCTGTGACTGGTGAGTACTCAACCAAGTCATTCTGAGAATAGTGTATGC
GGCGACCGAGTTGCTCTTGCCCGGCGTCAATACGGGATAATACCGCGCCACATAGCAGAACTTTAAAAGT
GCTCATCATTGGAAAACGTTCTTCGGGGCGAAAACTCTCAAGGATCTTACCGCTGTTGAGATCCAGTTCG
ATGTAACCCACTCGTGCACCCAACTGATCTTCAGCATCTTTTACTTTCACCAGCGTTTCTGGGTGAGCAA
AAACAGGAAGGCAAAATGCCGCAAAAAAGGGAATAAGGGCGACACGGAAATGTTGAATACTCATACTCTT
CCTTTTTCAATATTATTGAAGCATTTATCAGGGTTATTGTCTCATGAGCGGATACATATTTGAATGTATT
TAGAAAAATAAACAAATAGGGGTTCCGCGCACATTTCCCCGAAAAGTGCCACCTAAATTGTAAGCGTTAA
TATTTTGTTAAAATTCGCGTTAAATTTTTGTTAAATCAGCTCATTTTTTAACCAATAGGCCGAAATCGGC
AAAATCCCTTATAAATCAAAAGAATAGACCGAGATAGGGT
[37 nt withheld, positions 7741-7777]
AAAGAACGTGGACTCCAACGTCAAAGG
[49 nt withheld, positions 7805-7853]
T
[91 nt withheld, positions 7855-7945]
G
[124 nt withheld, positions 7947-8070]
CCCATTCGCCATTCAGGCTGCGCAACTGTTGGGAAGGGCGATCGGTGCGGGCCTCTTCGCTATTACGCCA
GCTGGCGAAAGGGGGATGTGCTGCAAGGCGATTAAGTTGGGTAACGCCAGGGTTTTCCCAGTCACGACGT
TGTAAAACGACGGCCAGTGAGCGCGCCTCGTTCATTCACGTTTTTGAACCCGTGGAGGACGGGCAGACTC
GCGGTGCAAATGTGTTTTACAGCGTGATGGAGCAGATGAAGATGCTCGACACGCTGCAGAACACGCAGCT
AGATTAACCCTAGAAAGATAATCATATTGTGACGTACGTTAAAGATAATCATGTGTAAAATTGACGCATG
TGTTTTATCGGTCTGTATATCGAGGTTTATTTATTAATTTGAATAGATATTAAGTTTTATTATATTTACA
CTTACA
Features (pLannotate 1.2.2; 21 found; start..end, strand, type, name):
    377..588     +  promoter       EF-1α core promoter: core promoter for human elongation factor EF-1α
    601..869     +  LTR            5' LTR (truncated): truncated 5' long terminal repeat (LTR) from human T-cell leukemia virus (HTLV) type 1
    892..1581    +  CDS            HSF1 (fragment): HSF1_HUMAN - Also known as HSTF1. Experimental evidence at protein level: Swiss-Prot protein existence level 1. (Microbial infection) Plays a role in latent human immunodeficiency virus (HIV-1) transcriptional reactivation. Binds to the HIV-1 long terminal repeat promoter (LTR) to reactivate viral transcription by recruiting cellular transcriptional elongation factors, such as CDK9, CCNT1 and EP300. From Homo sapiens (Human).
   1588..1608    +  CDS            TEV site: tobacco etch virus (TEV) protease recognition and cleavage site
   1618..2508    +  CDS            HaloTag®: modified bacterial dehalogenase that forms covalent bonds with chloroalkane derivatives
   2557..3129    +  misc_feature   IRES: internal ribosome entry site (IRES) of the encephalomyocarditis virus (EMCV)
   3138..3932    +  CDS            NeoR/KanR: aminoglycoside phosphotransferase from Tn5; aph(3')-II (or nptII); confers resistance to neomycin, kanamycin, and G418 (Geneticin®)
   3939..4045    +  misc_feature   WPRE (fragment): woodchuck hepatitis virus posttranscriptional regulatory element
   4054..4175    +  polyA_signal   SV40 poly(A) signal: SV40 polyadenylation signal
   4193..4285    +  ncRNA          G-CSF SLDE: Accession: RF00183 - G-CSF factor stem-loop destabilising element (SLDE)
   4982..5449    +  CDS            B (fragment): PORTL_LAMBD - Experimental evidence at protein level: Swiss-Prot protein existence level 1. Forms the portal vertex of the capsid (PubMed:6228056, PubMed:6232391). This portal plays critical roles in head assembly, genome packaging, neck/tail attachment, and genome ejection (Probable). The portal protein multimerizes as a single ring-shaped homododecamer arranged around a central channel (PubMed:6232391). Binds to the terminase subunits to form the packaging machine (PubMed:7799432). From Escherichia phage lambda (Bacteriophage lambda).
   5487..5503    -  protein_bind   lac operator: The lac repressor binds to the lac operator to inhibit transcription in E. coli. This inhibition can be relieved by adding lactose or isopropyl-β-D-thiogalactopyranoside (IPTG). lac repressor encoded by lacI
   5511..5541    -  promoter       lac promoter: promoter for the E. coli lac operon
   5556..5577    -  protein_bind   CAP binding site: CAP binding activates transcription in the presence of cAMP. E. coli catabolite activator protein
   5590..5682    -  CDS            lacI (fragment): lac repressor; lacI; The lac repressor binds to the lac operator to inhibit transcription in E. coli. This inhibition can be relieved by adding lactose or isopropyl-β-D-thiogalactopyranoside (IPTG).
   5865..6453    -  rep_origin     ori: high-copy-number ColE1/pMB1/pBR322/pUC origin of replication
   6624..7484    -  CDS            AmpR: β-lactamase; bla; confers resistance to ampicillin, carbenicillin, and related antibiotics
   7485..7589    -  promoter       AmpR promoter: bla
   7642..8070    -  rep_origin     f1 ori (sequence partly withheld): f1 bacteriophage origin of replication; arrow indicates direction of (+) strand synthesis
   8075..8230    -  CDS            lacZα (fragment): LacZα fragment of β-galactosidase; lacZ fragment
   8232..8351    +  CDS            B (fragment): PORTL_LAMBD - Experimental evidence at protein level: Swiss-Prot protein existence level 1. Forms the portal vertex of the capsid (PubMed:6228056, PubMed:6232391). This portal plays critical roles in head assembly, genome packaging, neck/tail attachment, and genome ejection (Probable). The portal protein multimerizes as a single ring-shaped homododecamer arranged around a central channel (PubMed:6232391). Binds to the terminase subunits to form the packaging machine (PubMed:7799432). From Escherichia phage lambda (Bacteriophage lambda).
