[The description below was written by a language model from this plasmid's Addgene catalogue record and pLannotate feature annotations shown in this document.]
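Description:
H1DBD-HR-Halo is a mammalian expression plasmid built on the TEV-Halo-1X-Flag backbone that produces a truncated form of mouse heat shock factor 1 (HSF1) limited to its DNA-binding domain (DBD) and heptad repeat (HR) region, fused at the C terminus to HaloTag. The record gives the truncation as "HSF1 (1-672)". The annotated HSF1 fragment spans roughly 690 nt, so this range most plausibly refers to nucleotide rather than amino-acid positions. The annotation software matched this fragment to the human HSF1 reference, whereas the catalogue lists the species as mouse. In bacteria the plasmid is maintained through a high-copy ColE1/pUC-type origin with ampicillin selection (AmpR under its own bla promoter). An f1 origin and remnants of lac and lacZα elements are also present, along with short lambda phage-derived fragments that appear to be backbone remnants.

Expression is driven by the EF-1α core promoter followed by a truncated HTLV-1 5' LTR segment, a composite arrangement commonly used for strong constitutive transcription in mammalian cells. The HSF1 fragment is joined through a TEV protease cleavage site to HaloTag, a modified dehalogenase that covalently binds chloroalkane ligands. This allows fluorescent labelling for live-cell imaging or affinity capture. Although the backbone name mentions a Flag tag, no Flag feature is annotated. Downstream, an EMCV IRES links NeoR/KanR to the same transcript, so G418 selection enriches for cells that also express the fusion. A WPRE fragment and an SV40 polyadenylation signal complete the cassette. The associated study examined how heat shock transcription factors interact with mitotic chromosomes, so this construct likely serves to test the contribution of the DBD and HR domains to that behaviour.
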