Addgene plasmid #200204: H1DBD-HR-Halo
Purpose: Expression of truncated HSF1 (DBD and HR)
Depositing lab: Sheila Teves. Depositing organization: University of British Columbia. Publication: Heat shock transcription factors demonstrate a distinct mode of interaction with mitotic chromosomes. Price RM, Budzynski MA, Shen J, Mitchell JE, Kwan JZJ, Teves SS. Nucleic Acids Res. 2023 Apr 28:gkad304. doi: 10.1093/nar/gkad304. PubMed 37114996.
Backbone
  Vector backbone: TEV-Halo-1X-Flag
  Vector type: Mammalian Expression
Growth in bacteria
  Bacterial resistance: Ampicillin, 100 μg/mL
  Growth temperature: 37°C
  Growth strain: DH5alpha
  Copy number: High Copy
Gene/Insert
  Gene/Insert name: H1DBD-HR-Halo
  Species: M. musculus (mouse)
  Mutation: HSF1 (1-672)
  Entrez Gene: Hsf1 (a.k.a. HSTF, HSTF 1, Hsf1alpha, Hsf1beta)
  Promoter: EF_1alpha
  Tag / fusion protein: Halo (C terminal on insert)
  Cloning method: Gibson Cloning
Terms and licenses: Academic/Nonprofit Terms; Industry Terms: Not Available to Industry
Depositor comments: Please visit https://www.biorxiv.org/content/10.1101/2022.10.05.511012v1 for bioRxiv preprint.
How to cite: H1DBD-HR-Halo was a gift from Sheila Teves (Addgene plasmid # 200204 ; http://n2t.net/addgene:200204 ; RRID:Addgene_200204)
